Addgene plasmid #54451: LI D-E c-myc
Depositing lab: Martin Parniske. Depositing organization: Ludwig-Maximilians-Universitaet Muenchen (LMU). Publication: A modular plasmid assembly kit for multigene expression, gene silencing and silencing rescue in plants. Binder A, Lambert J, Morbitzer R, Popp C, Ott T, Lahaye T, Parniske M. PLoS One. 2014 Feb 13;9(2):e88218. doi: 10.1371/journal.pone.0088218. eCollection 2014. PubMed 24551083.
Backbone
  Vector backbone: pUC57(Gent)
  Backbone manufacturer: Parniske lab
  Vector type: cloning vector
Growth in bacteria
  Bacterial resistance: Gentamicin, 10 μg/mL
  Growth temperature: 37°C
  Growth strain: DH5alpha
  Copy number: High Copy
Gene/Insert
  Gene/Insert name: c-MYC epitope tag (EQKLISEEDL)
  Species: Synthetic
  Cloning method: Unknown
  Sequencing primers: 5′ M13-F20; 3′ M13Rev
Terms and licenses: Academic/Nonprofit Terms; Industry Terms: Not Available to Industry
How to cite: LI D-E c-myc was a gift from Martin Parniske (Addgene plasmid # 54451 ; http://n2t.net/addgene:54451 ; RRID:Addgene_54451)
