[The description below was written by a language model from this plasmid's Addgene catalogue record and pLannotate feature annotations shown in this document.]
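Description:
LI D-E c-myc is a small (about 2.5 kb) bacterial cloning vector built on pUC57(Gent), a gentamicin-resistant derivative of pUC57. It belongs to a modular plasmid assembly kit designed for multigene expression, gene silencing and silencing rescue in plants. The "LI" in the name suggests a level I module, meaning a basic building-block plasmid that donates a single part to higher-order assemblies. "D-E" presumably denotes the position that part occupies in the assembled transcription unit, though the record does not define either term or describe the flanking cloning sites. The plasmid replicates in E. coli from a high-copy ColE1/pUC-type origin. Selection relies on the aacC1 gentamicin acetyltransferase gene, which is driven by the class 1 integron Pc promoter and spans the numbering origin of the circular sequence.

The payload is a synthetic sequence encoding a single c-Myc epitope tag. The automated annotation picks it up only as a short match to a multi-copy Myc tag feature. It sits within the remnant lacZα region of the pUC57 backbone, next to the lac promoter, lac operator and CAP binding site. M13 forward and reverse primer sites are listed for sequencing across the insert. The short rop, bom and lacI fragments are backbone remnants rather than functional elements. No plant promoter, terminator or plant selection marker is present, so the plasmid is not itself an expression construct. It serves as a source of the tag module, to be combined with promoter, coding-sequence and terminator modules from the same kit so that a plant-expressed protein can be detected or purified with anti-Myc antibodies. The cloning method is recorded as unknown.
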