Features (pLannotate 1.2.2; 11 found; start..end, strand, type, name):
    493..528     +  CDS            rop (fragment): Rop protein, which maintains plasmids at low copy number; rop
    630..729     +  misc_feature   bom (fragment): basis of mobility region from pBR322
    735..892     -  CDS            lacZα (fragment): LacZα fragment of β-galactosidase; lacZ fragment
    968..984     +  CDS            13xMyc (fragment): 13 tandem Myc epitope tags
   1080..1096    -  protein_bind   lac operator: The lac repressor binds to the lac operator to inhibit transcription in E. coli. This inhibition can be relieved by adding lactose or isopropyl-β-D-thiogalactopyranoside (IPTG). lac repressor encoded by lacI
   1104..1134    -  promoter       lac promoter: promoter for the E. coli lac operon
   1149..1170    -  protein_bind   CAP binding site: CAP binding activates transcription in the presence of cAMP. E. coli catabolite activator protein
   1183..1275    -  CDS            lacI (fragment): lac repressor; lacI; The lac repressor binds to the lac operator to inhibit transcription in E. coli. This inhibition can be relieved by adding lactose or isopropyl-β-D-thiogalactopyranoside (IPTG).
   1458..2046    -  rep_origin     ori: high-copy-number ColE1/pMB1/pBR322/pUC origin of replication
   2161..2189    +  promoter       Pc promoter: intI1 (promoter lies within the coding sequence); class 1 integron promoter
   2378..376     +  CDS            aacC1 (across the origin): AACC1_PSEAI - Experimental evidence at protein level: Swiss-Prot protein existence level 1. Responsible for gentamicin resistance and has a limited substrate range. From Pseudomonas aeruginosa.
>Addgene plasmid #54451 | LI D-E c-myc | depositor full sequence | sequence record 84669 | Full Sequence
CGACGTAGCCACCTACTCCCAACATCAGCCGGACTCCGATTACCTCGGGAACTTGCTCCGTAGTAAGACA
TTCATCGCGCTTGCTGCCTTCGACCAAGAAGCGGTTGTTGGCGCTCTCGCGGCTTACGTTCTGCCCAGGT
TTGAGCAGCCGCGTAGTGAGATCTATATCTATGATCTCGCAGTCTCCGGCGAGCACCGGAGGCAGGGCAT
TGCCACCGCGCTCATCAATCTCCTCAAGCATGAGGCCAACGCGCTTGGTGCTTATGTGATCTACGTGCAA
GCAGATTACGGTGACGATCCCGCAGTGGCTCTCTATACAAAGTTGGGCATACGGGAAGAAGTGATGCACT
TTGATATCGACCCAAGTACCGCCACCTAACAATTCGTTCAAGCCGAGATCGGCTTCCCGGCCGCGGAGTT
GTTCGGTAAATTGTCACAACGCCGCTCATGACATTAACCTATAAAAATAGGCGTATCACGAGGCCCTTTT
GTCTCGCGCGTTTCGGTGATGACGGTGAAAACCTCTGACACATGCAGCTCCCGGAGAAGGTCACAGCTTG
TCTGTAAGCGGATGCCGGGAGCAGACAAGCCCGTCAGGGCGCGTCAGCGGGTGTTGGCGGGTGTCGGGGC
TGGCTTAACTATGCGGCATCAGAGCAGATTGTACTGAGAGTGCACCATATGCGGTGTGAAATACCGCACA
GATGCGTAAGGAGAAAATACCGCATCAGGCGCCATTCGCCATTCAGGCTGCGCAACTGTTGGGAAGGGCG
ATCGGTGCGGGCCTCTTCGCTATTACGCCAGCTGGCGAAAGGGGGATGTGCTGCAAGGCGATTAAGTTGG
GTAACGCCAGGGTTTTCCCAGTCACGACGTTGTAAAACGACGGCCAGTGAATTCGAGCTCGGTACCTCGC
GAATGCATCTAGATATCGGATCCCATGGTCTCAAAGGGCGGCAGCGGCGGATCCGAGCAAAAGTTGATTT
CTGAGGAGGATCTTTAAAATCAGAGACCGGGCCCGTCGACTGCAGAGGCCTGCATGCAAGCTTGGCGTAA
TCATGGTCATAGCTGTTTCCTGTGTGAAATTGTTATCCGCTCACAATTCCACACAACATACGAGCCGGAA
GCATAAAGTGTAAAGCCTGGGGTGCCTAATGAGTGAGCTAACTCACATTAATTGCGTTGCGCTCACTGCC
CGCTTTCCAGTCGGGAAACCTGTCGTGCCAGCTGCATTAATGAATCGGCCAACGCGCGGGGAGAGGCGGT
TTGCGTATTGGGCGCTCTTCCGCTTCCTCGCTCACTGACTCGCTGCGCTCGGTCGTTCGGCTGCGGCGAG
CGGTATCAGCTCACTCAAAGGCGGTAATACGGTTATCCACAGAATCAGGGGATAACGCAGGAAAGAACAT
GTGAGCAAAAGGCCAGCAAAAGGCCAGGAACCGTAAAAAGGCCGCGTTGCTGGCGTTTTTCCATAGGCTC
CGCCCCCCTGACGAGCATCACAAAAATCGACGCTCAAGTCAGAGGTGGCGAAACCCGACAGGACTATAAA
GATACCAGGCGTTTCCCCCTGGAAGCTCCCTCGTGCGCTCTCCTGTTCCGACCCTGCCGCTTACCGGATA
CCTGTCCGCCTTTCTCCCTTCGGGAAGCGTGGCGCTTTCTCATAGCTCACGCTGTAGGTATCTCAGTTCG
GTGTAGGTCGTTCGCTCCAAGCTGGGCTGTGTGCACGAACCCCCCGTTCAGCCCGACCGCTGCGCCTTAT
CCGGTAACTATCGTCTTGAGTCCAACCCGGTAAGACACGACTTATCGCCACTGGCAGCAGCCACTGGTAA
CAGGATTAGCAGAGCGAGGTATGTAGGCGGTGCTACAGAGTTCTTGAAGTGGTGGCCTAACTACGGCTAC
ACTAGAAGAACAGTATTTGGTATCTGCGCTCTGCTGAAGCCAGTTACCTTCGGAAAAAGAGTTGGTAGCT
CTTGATCCGGCAAACAAACCACCGCTGGTAGCGGTGGTTTTTTTGTTTGCAAGCAGCAGATTACGCGCAG
AAAAAAAGGATCTCAAGAAGATCCTTTGATCTTTTCTACGGGGTCTGACGCTCAGTGGAACGAAAACTCA
CGTTAAGGGATTTTGGTCATGAGGCGCACACCGTGGAAACGGATGAAGGCACGAACCCAGTTGACATAAG
CCTGTTCGGTTCGTAAACTGTAATGCAAGTAGCGTATGCGCTCACGCAACTGGTCCAGAACCTTGACCGA
ACGCAGCGGTGGTAACGGCGCAGTGGCGGTTTTCATGGCTTGTTATGACTGTTTTTTTGTACAGTCTATG
CCTCGGGCATCCAAGCAGCAAGCGCGTTACGCCGTGGGTCGATGTTTGATGTTATGGAGCAGCAACGATG
TTACGCAGCAGCAACGATGTTACGCAGCAGGGCAGTCGCCCTAAAACAAAGTTAGGTGGCTCAAGTATGG
GCATCATTCGCACATGTAGGCTCGGCCCTGACCAAGTCAAATCCATGCGGGCTGCTCTTGATCTTTTCGG
TCGTGAGTTCGG
