>Addgene plasmid #54451 | LI D-E c-myc | addgene partial sequence | sequence record 90145 | M13pUC-Fwd 5'-CCCAGTCACGACGTTGTAAAACG-3'
CTCGCGAATGCATCTAGATATCGGATCCCATGGTCTCAAAGGGCGGCAGCGGCGGATCCGAGCAAAAGTT
GATTTCTGAGGAGGATCTTTAAAATCAGAGACCGGGCCCGTCGACTGCAGAGGCCTGCATGCAAGCTTGG
CGTAATCATGGTCATAGCTGTTTCCTGTGTGAAATTGTTATCCGCTCACAATTCCACACAACATACGAGC
CGGAAGCATAAAGTGTAAAGCCTGGGGTGCCTAATGAGTGAGCTAACTCACATTAATTGCGTTGCGCTCA
CTGCCCGCTTTCCAGTCGGGAAACCTGTCGTGCCAGCTGCATTAATGAATCGGCCAACGCGCGGGGAGAG
GCGGTTTGCGTATTGGGCGCTCTTCCGCTTCCTCGCTCACTGACTCGCTGCGCTCGGTCGTTCGGCTGCG
GCGAGCGGTATCAGCTCACTCAAAGGCGGTAATACGGTTATCCACAGAATCAGGGGATAACGCAGGAAAG
AACATGTGAGCAAAAGGCCAGCAAAAGGCCAGGAACCGTAAAAAGGCCGCGTTGCTGGCGTTTTTCCATA
GGCTCCGCCCCCCTGACGAGCATCACAAAAATCGACGCTCAAGTCAGAGGTGGCGAAACCCGACAGGACT
ATAAAGATACCAGGCGTTTCCCCCTGGAAGCTCCCTCGTGCGCTCTCCTGTTCCGACCCTGCCGCTTACC
GGATACCTGTCCGCCTTTCTCCCTTCGGGAAGCGTGGCGCTTTCTCATAGCTCACGCTGTAGGTATCTCA
GTTCGGTGTAGGTCGTTCGCTCCAAGCTGGGCTGTGTGCACGAACCCCCCGTTCAGCCCGACCGCTGCGC
CTTATCCGGTAACTATCGTCTTGAGTCCAACCCGGTAAGACACGACTTATCGCCACTGGCAGCAGCCACT
GGTAACAGGATTAGCA
