>Addgene plasmid #54451 | LI D-E c-myc | addgene partial sequence | sequence record 90146 | M13pUC-Rev 5'-AGCGGATAACAATTTCACACAGG-3'
AGCTTGCATGCAGGCCTCTGCAGTCGACGGGCCCGGTCTCTGATTTTAAAGATCCTCCTCAGAAATCAAC
TTTTGCTCGGATCCGCCGCTGCCGCCCTTTGAGACCATGGGATCCGATATCTAGATGCATTCGCGAGGTA
CCGAGCTCGAATTCACTGGCCGTCGTTTTACAACGTCGTGACTGGGAAAACCCTGGCGTTACCCAACTTA
ATCGCCTTGCAGCACATCCCCCTTTCGCCAGCTGGCGTAATAGCGAAGAGGCCCGCACCGATCGCCCTTC
CCAACAGTTGCGCAGCCTGAATGGCGAATGGCGCCTGATGCGGTATTTTCTCCTTACGCATCTGTGCGGT
ATTTCACACCGCATATGGTGCACTCTCAGTACAATCTGCTCTGATGCCGCATAGTTAAGCCAGCCCCGAC
ACCCGCCAACACCCGCTGACGCGCCCTGACGGGCTTGTCTGCTCCCGGCATCCGCTTACAGACAAGCTGT
GACCTTCTCCGGGAGCTGCATGTGTCAGAGGTTTTCACCGTCATCACCGAAACGCGCGAGACAAAAGGGC
CTCGTGATACGCCTATTTTTATAGGTTAATGTCATGAGCGGCGTTGTGACAATTTACCGAACAACTCCGC
GGCCGGGAAGCCGATCTCGGCTTGAACGAATTGTTAGGTGGCGGTACTTGGGTCGATATCAAAGTGCATC
ACTTCTTCCCGTATGCCCAACTTTGTATAGAGAGCCACTGCGGGATCGTCACCGTAATCTGCTTGCACGT
AGATCACATAAGCACCAAGCGCGTTGGCCTCATGCTTGAGGAGATTGATGAGCGCGGTGGCAATGCCCTG
CCTCCGGTGCTC
